Addgene plasmid #109059: pBCSK_HIS3_II
Purpose: yeast shuttle vector with deletable CEN6-ARSH4 cassette. For teaching purposes.
Depositing lab: Colin Logie. Depositing organization: Radboud University Nijmegen.
Backbone
  Vector backbone: Bluescript
  Vector type: Bacterial Expression, Yeast Expression, Cre/Lox
Growth in bacteria
  Bacterial resistance: Chloramphenicol, 25 μg/mL
  Growth temperature: 37°C
  Growth strain: DH5alpha
  Copy number: High Copy
Gene/Insert
  Gene/Insert name: HIS3
  Species: S. cerevisiae (budding yeast); Zygosaccharomyces rouxii
  Entrez Gene: HIS3 (a.k.a. YOR202W, HIS10, HIS8)
  Promoter: HIS3
  Cloning method: Restriction Enzyme; 5′ cloning site unknown (unknown if destroyed); 3′ cloning site unknown (unknown if destroyed)
  Sequencing primers: 5′ unknown; 3′ unknown
Terms and licenses: Academic/Nonprofit Terms; Industry Terms: Not Available to Industry
How to cite: pBCSK_HIS3_II was a gift from Colin Logie (Addgene plasmid # 109059 ; http://n2t.net/addgene:109059 ; RRID:Addgene_109059)
