[The description below was written by a language model from this plasmid's Addgene catalogue record and pLannotate feature annotations shown in this document.]
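Description:
pBCSK_HIS3_II is a 5.2 kb E. coli–yeast shuttle vector built on a chloramphenicol-resistant Bluescript backbone and intended, according to the record, for teaching purposes. In bacteria it replicates at high copy from a ColE1/pUC-type origin and is selected through the cat promoter-driven chloramphenicol acetyltransferase gene. Only a truncated remnant of the β-lactamase gene with its promoter is annotated, so ampicillin selection is not expected. The usual Bluescript elements remain: an f1 origin for single-stranded DNA production, flanking T7 and T3 promoters, the lac promoter/operator region, and fragments of lacZα and the multiple cloning site, both interrupted by the inserted yeast sequences.

The yeast payload has two parts. The S. cerevisiae HIS3 gene, encoding imidazoleglycerol-phosphate dehydratase, is expressed from its native promoter and serves as an auxotrophic marker for his3 strains. A small piece of the neighbouring MRM1 (PET56) gene has come along with the genomic fragment. Downstream sits a CEN6-ARSH4 cassette, which provides centromere function and autonomous replication for stable, low-copy maintenance in yeast. This cassette is flanked by two loxP sites in the same orientation, so Cre recombinase excises it. That leaves a plasmid unable to replicate or segregate in yeast, and histidine prototrophy would then be lost unless the plasmid integrates. This gives a simple phenotypic readout of site-specific recombination and of centromere/ARS function. The catalogue also lists Zygosaccharomyces rouxii as a source species, but no annotated feature is attributed to that organism and the record does not say which element it refers to.
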