Features (pLannotate 1.2.2; 21 found; start..end, strand, type, name):
    107..294     +  promoter       HIS3 promoter: S. cerevisiae HIS3
    295..957     +  CDS            HIS3: imidazoleglycerol-phosphate dehydratase, required for histidine biosynthesis; S. cerevisiae HIS3; yeast auxotrophic marker
   1114..1133    -  misc_feature   MCS (fragment): pBluescript multiple cloning site
   1135..1168    +  protein_bind   loxP: Cre-mediated recombination occurs in the 8-bp core sequence (GCATACAT). Cre recombinase
   1275..1778    -  misc_feature   CEN/ARS: S. cerevisiae CEN6 centromere fused to an autonomously replicating sequence
   1797..1830    +  protein_bind   loxP: Cre-mediated recombination occurs in the 8-bp core sequence (GCATACAT). Cre recombinase
   1867..1902    -  misc_feature   MCS (fragment): pBluescript multiple cloning site
   1915..1933    -  promoter       T3 promoter: promoter for bacteriophage T3 RNA polymerase
   1978..1994    -  protein_bind   lac operator: The lac repressor binds to the lac operator to inhibit transcription in E. coli. This inhibition can be relieved by adding lactose or isopropyl-β-D-thiogalactopyranoside (IPTG). lac repressor encoded by lacI
   2002..2032    -  promoter       lac promoter: promoter for the E. coli lac operon
   2047..2068    -  protein_bind   CAP binding site: CAP binding activates transcription in the presence of cAMP. E. coli catabolite activator protein
   2081..2173    -  CDS            lacI (fragment): lac repressor; lacI; The lac repressor binds to the lac operator to inhibit transcription in E. coli. This inhibition can be relieved by adding lactose or isopropyl-β-D-thiogalactopyranoside (IPTG).
   2356..2944    -  rep_origin     ori: high-copy-number ColE1/pMB1/pBR322/pUC origin of replication
   3164..3266    +  promoter       cat promoter: promoter of the E. coli cat gene encoding chloramphenicol acetyltransferase
   3267..3926    +  CDS            CmR: chloramphenicol acetyltransferase; cat; confers resistance to chloramphenicol
   4205..4414    -  CDS            AmpR (fragment): β-lactamase; bla; confers resistance to ampicillin, carbenicillin, and related antibiotics
   4415..4519    -  promoter       AmpR promoter: bla
   4572..5000    -  rep_origin     f1 ori (sequence partly withheld): f1 bacteriophage origin of replication; arrow indicates direction of (+) strand synthesis
   5005..5160    -  CDS            lacZα (fragment): LacZα fragment of β-galactosidase; lacZ fragment
   5168..5186    +  promoter       T7 promoter: promoter for bacteriophage T7 RNA polymerase
   5192..57      -  CDS            MRM1 (fragment) (across the origin): MRM1_YEAST - Also known as PET56 From Saccharomyces cerevisiae (strain ATCC 204508 / S288c) (Baker's yeast).
>Addgene plasmid #109059 | pBCSK_HIS3_II | addgene full sequence | sequence record 209551 | Addgene NGS Result
AGCGCTAGGAGTCACTGCCAGGTATCGTTTGAACACGGCATTAGTCAGGGAAGTCATAACACAGTCCTTT
CCCGCAATTTTCTTTTTCTATTACTCTTGGCCTCCTCTAGTACACTCTATATTTTTTTATGCCTCGGTAA
TGATTTTCATTTTTTTTTTTCCACCTAGCGGATGACTCTTTTTTTTTCTTAGCGATTGGCATTATCACAT
AATGAATTATACATTATATAAAGTAATGTGATTTCTTCGAAGAATATACTAAAAAATGAGCAGGCAAGAT
AAACGAAGGCAAAGATGACAGAGCAGAAAGCCCTAGTAAAGCGTATTACAAATGAAACCAAGATTCAGAT
TGCGATCTCTTTAAAGGGTGGTCCCCTAGCGATAGAGCACTCGATCTTCCCAGAAAAAGAGGCAGAAGCA
GTAGCAGAACAGGCCACACAATCGCAAGTGATTAACGTCCACACAGGTATAGGGTTTCTGGACCATATGA
TACATGCTCTGGCCAAGCATTCCGGCTGGTCGCTAATCGTTGAGTGCATTGGTGACTTACACATAGACGA
CCATCACACCACTGAAGACTGCGGGATTGCTCTCGGTCAAGCTTTTAAAGAGGCCCTAGGGGCCGTGCGT
GGAGTAAAAAGGTTTGGATCAGGATTTGCGCCTTTGGATGAGGCACTTTCCAGAGCGGTGGTAGATCTTT
CGAACAGGCCGTACGCAGTTGTCGAACTTGGTTTGCAAAGGGAGAAAGTAGGAGATCTCTCTTGCGAGAT
GATCCCGCATTTTCTTGAAAGCTTTGCAGAGGCTAGCAGAATTACCCTCCACGTTGATTGTCTGCGAGGC
AAGAATGATCATCACCGTAGTGAGAGTGCGTTCAAGGCTCTTGCGGTTGCCATAAGAGAAGCCACCTCGC
CCAATGGTACCAACGATGTTCCCTCCACCAAAGGTGTTCTTATGTAGTGACACCGATTATTTAAAGCTGC
AGCATACGATATATATACATGTGTATATATGTATACCTATGAATGTCAGTAAGTATGTATACGAACAGTA
TGATACTGAAGATGACAAGGTAATGCATCATTCTATACGTGTCATTCTGAACGAGGCGCGGCTGGTACCG
GGCCCCCCCTCGAAATAACTTCGTATAGCATACATTATACGAAGTTATCCATGGTTGATGAAAGAATAAC
GTATTCTTTCATCAACTAGCAGGGGCCTCGTGATACGCCTATTTTTATAGGTTAATGTCATGATAATAAT
GGTTTCTTAGGACGGATCGCTTGCCTGTAACTTACACGCGCCTCGTATCTTTTAATGATGGAATAATTTG
GGAATTTACTCTGTGTTTATTTATTTTTATGTTTTGTATTTGGATTTTAGAAAGTAAATAAAGAAGGTAG
AAGAGTTACGGAATGAAGAAAAAAAAATAAACAAAGGTTTAAAAAATTTCAACAAAAAGCGTACTTTACA
TATATATTTATTAGACAAGAAAAGCAGATTAAATAGATATACATTCGATTAACGATAAGTAAAATGTAAA
ATCACAGGATTTTCGTGTGTGGTCTTCTACACAGACAAGATGAAACAATTCGGCATTAATACCTGAGAGC
AGGAAGAGCAAGATAAAAGGTAGTATTTGTTGGCGATCCCCCTAGAGTCTTTTACATCTTCGGAAAACAA
AAACTATTTTTTCTTTAATTTCTTTTTTTACTTTCTATTTTTAATTTATATATTTATATTAAAAAATTTA
AATTATAATTATTTTTATAGCACGTGATGAAAAGGACCCTGTCGAAATAACTTCGTATAGCATACATTAT
ACGAAGTTATCCATGGTTGATGAAAGAATAACGTATTCTTTCATCAACTAGTTCTAGAGCGGCCGCCACC
GCGGTGGAGCTCCAGCTTTTGTTCCCTTTAGTGAGGGTTAATTGCGCGCTTGGCGTAATCATGGTCATAG
CTGTTTCCTGTGTGAAATTGTTATCCGCTCACAATTCCACACAACATACGAGCCGGAAGCATAAAGTGTA
AAGCCTGGGGTGCCTAATGAGTGAGCTAACTCACATTAATTGCGTTGCGCTCACTGCCCGCTTTCCAGTC
GGGAAACCTGTCGTGCCAGCTGCATTAATGAATCGGCCAACGCGCGGGGAGAGGCGGTTTGCGTATTGGG
CGCTCTTCCGCTTCCTCGCTCACTGACTCGCTGCGCTCGGTCGTTCGGCTGCGGCGAGCGGTATCAGCTC
ACTCAAAGGCGGTAATACGGTTATCCACAGAATCAGGGGATAACGCAGGAAAGAACATGTGAGCAAAAGG
CCAGCAAAAGGCCAGGAACCGTAAAAAGGCCGCGTTGCTGGCGTTTTTCCATAGGCTCCGCCCCCCTGAC
GAGCATCACAAAAATCGACGCTCAAGTCAGAGGTGGCGAAACCCGACAGGACTATAAAGATACCAGGCGT
TTCCCCCTGGAAGCTCCCTCGTGCGCTCTCCTGTTCCGACCCTGCCGCTTACCGGATACCTGTCCGCCTT
TCTCCCTTCGGGAAGCGTGGCGCTTTCTCATAGCTCACGCTGTAGGTATCTCAGTTCGGTGTAGGTCGTT
CGCTCCAAGCTGGGCTGTGTGCACGAACCCCCCGTTCAGCCCGACCGCTGCGCCTTATCCGGTAACTATC
GTCTTGAGTCCAACCCGGTAAGACACGACTTATCGCCACTGGCAGCAGCCACTGGTAACAGGATTAGCAG
AGCGAGGTATGTAGGCGGTGCTACAGAGTTCTTGAAGTGGTGGCCTAACTACGGCTACACTAGAAGAACA
GTATTTGGTATCTGCGCTCTGCTGAAGCCAGTTACCTTCGGAAAAAGAGTTGGTAGCTCTTGATCCGGCA
AACAAACCACCGCTGGTAGCGGTGGTTTTTTTGTTTGCAAGCAGCAGATTACGCGCAGAAAAAAAGGATC
TCAAGAAGATCCTTTGATCTTTTCTACGGGGTCTGACGCTCAGTGGAACGAAAACTCACGTTAAGGGATT
TTGGTCATGAGATTATCAAAAAGGATCTTCACCTAGATCCTTTTCGACCGAATAAATACCTGTGACGGAA
GATCACTTCGCAGAATAAATAAATCCTGGTGTCCCTGTTGATACCGGGAAGCCCTGGGCCAACTTTTGGC
GAAAATGAGACGTTGATCGGCACGTAAGAGGTTCCAACTTTCACCATAATGAAATAAGATCACTACCGGG
CGTATTTTTTGAGTTGTCGAGATTTTCAGGAGCTAAGGAAGCTAAAATGGAGAAAAAAATCACTGGATAT
ACCACCGTTGATATATCCCAATGGCATCGTAAAGAACATTTTGAGGCATTTCAGTCAGTTGCTCAATGTA
CCTATAACCAGACCGTTCAGCTGGATATTACGGCCTTTTTAAAGACCGTAAAGAAAAATAAGCACAAGTT
TTATCCGGCCTTTATTCACATTCTTGCCCGCCTGATGAATGCTCATCCGGAATTACGTATGGCAATGAAA
GACGGTGAGCTGGTGATATGGGATAGTGTTCACCCTTGTTACACCGTTTTCCATGAGCAAACTGAAACGT
TTTCATCGCTCTGGAGTGAATACCACGACGATTTCCGGCAGTTTCTACACATATATTCGCAAGATGTGGC
GTGTTACGGTGAAAACCTGGCCTATTTCCCTAAAGGGTTTATTGAGAATATGTTTTTCGTCTCAGCCAAT
CCCTGGGTGAGTTTCACCAGTTTTGATTTAAACGTGGCCAATATGGACAACTTCTTCGCCCCCGTTTTCA
CCATGGGCAAATATTATACGCAAGGCGACAAGGTGCTGATGCCGCTGGCGATTCAGGTTCATCATGCCGT
TTGTGATGGCTTCCATGTCGGCAGAATGCTTAATGAATTACAACAGTACTGCGATGAGTGGCAGGGCGGG
GCGTAATTTTTTTAAGGCAGTTATTGGTGCCCTTAAACGCCTGGTTGCTACGCCTGAATAAGTGATAATA
AGCGGATGAATGGCAGAAATTCGAAAGCAAATTCGACCCGGTCGTCGGTTCAGGGCAGGGTCGTTAAATA
GCCGCTTATGTCTATTGCTGGTTTACCGGTTTATTGACTACCGGAAGCAGTGTGACCGTGTGCTTCTCAA
ATGCCTGAGGCCAGTTTGCTCAGGCTCTCCCCGTGGAGGTAATAATTGACGATATGATCCTTTTTTTCTG
ATCAAAAAGTGCTCATCATTGGAAAACGTTCTTCGGGGCGAAAACTCTCAAGGATCTTACCGCTGTTGAG
ATCCAGTTCGATGTAACCCACTCGTGCACCCAACTGATCTTCAGCATCTTTTACTTTCACCAGCGTTTCT
GGGTGAGCAAAAACAGGAAGGCAAAATGCCGCAAAAAAGGGAATAAGGGCGACACGGAAATGTTGAATAC
TCATACTCTTCCTTTTTCAATATTATTGAAGCATTTATCAGGGTTATTGTCTCATGAGCGGATACATATT
TGAATGTATTTAGAAAAATAAACAAATAGGGGTTCCGCGCACATTTCCCCGAAAAGTGCCACCTAAATTG
TAAGCGTTAATATTTTGTTAAAATTCGCGTTAAATTTTTGTTAAATCAGCTCATTTTTTAACCAATAGGC
CGAAATCGGCAAAATCCCTTATAAATCAAAAGAATAGACCGAGATAGGGT
[37 nt withheld, positions 4671-4707]
AAAGAACGTGGACTCCAACGTCAAAGG
[49 nt withheld, positions 4735-4783]
T
[91 nt withheld, positions 4785-4875]
G
[124 nt withheld, positions 4877-5000]
CCCATTCGCCATTCAGGCTGCGCAACTGTTGGGAAGGGCGATCGGTGCGGGCCTCTTCGCTATTACGCCA
GCTGGCGAAAGGGGGATGTGCTGCAAGGCGATTAAGTTGGGTAACGCCAGGGTTTTCCCAGTCACGACGT
TGTAAAACGACGGCCAGTGAGCGCGCGTAATACGACTCACTATAGGGCGAATTGGGTACGGCGCGCCTGC
AGCATGCTCGAGCTAGC
